>Addgene plasmid #209576 | pFlare9A-Plekha5E10 WT | addgene full sequence | sequence record 424742 | Addgene NGS Result
TAGTTATTAATAGTAATCAATTACGGGGTCATTAGTTCATAGCCCATATATGGAGTTCCGCGTTACATAA
CTTACGGTAAATGGCCCGCCTGGCTGACCGCCCAACGACCCCCGCCCATTGACGTCAATAATGACGTATG
TTCCCATAGTAACGCCAATAGGGACTTTCCATTGACGTCAATGGGTGGAGTATTTACGGTAAACTGCCCA
CTTGGCAGTACATCAAGTGTATCATATGCCAAGTACGCCCCCTATTGACGTCAATGACGGTAAATGGCCC
GCCTGGCATTATGCCCAGTACATGACCTTATGGGACTTTCCTACTTGGCAGTACATCTACGTATTAGTCA
TCGCTATTACCATGGTGATGCGGTTTTGGCAGTACATCAATGGGCGTGGATAGCGGTTTGACTCACGGGG
ATTTCCAAGTCTCCACCCCATTGACGTCAATGGGAGTTTGTTTTGGCACCAAAATCAACGGGACTTTCCA
AAATGTCGTAACAACTCCGCCCCATTGACGCAAATGGGCGGTAGGCGTGTACGGTGGGAGGTCTATATAA
GCAGAGCTGGTTTAGTGAACCGTCAGATCCGCTAGCGCTACCGGACTCAGATCTACCATTGGTGCACCTG
ACTCCTGAGGAGAAGTCTGCCGTTACTGCCCTGTGGGGCAAGGTGAACGTGGAAGAGTTGGTGGTGAGGC
CCTGGGCCACCAGTAAGTATCAAGGTTACAAGACAGGTTTAAGGAGACCAATAGAAACTGGGCATGTGGA
GACAGAGAAGACTCACGCGTTTCTGAATTCGCCTTCAAATGCCTTTCATCATGCATGTTCTCTCGCCGCC
CAGGCCGGCCCTCCTGCCCGCCTGGCCTGGGGTGCTGGGTCAGGTGACGACCCCACCTGCACTCCTGTCC
CCTCCTTCTCCCGTCATTTTCACTGTCACTACTCTGGGTGACTCTAGAATCCTCACATTCAAACTGAATG
TTCTTTCTTCTTACAGAATTACCTTTAATTTCCGGTGAGTACATCTTTTTATTACCTTAAAGCTACATAG
ATTTATGTGCTTCATGGAAGAGCTTGGGTTGGTTTTTTTGTTTGTTTGTTTGTTTTTGTTTTTTCGTTTT
ATTTTGGTTTTGTTTTTAAAGATCCCAAATCATAGAATTTAATTTCATGCAGTTAATTTCATTGTGTTTT
TATATTGTATTGGTATTTGGGAAGTAAATAAATAAACAATAAGAAATTCTGGTGAGCTTTATTTTTATTA
ATATTATCTGGTTAATTCCAATTATTAATAATTCCAGAAAATTTAAATAATTTCTAAATTAGCTACTTCT
TGACGAGTTGTGCCTTTCCTTGGATCCATAGTCGACCACCATGGTGGCTTAGATCCGGGCATGTGGAGAC
AGAGAAGACTGTTGAGTTTGTGATAAGCACTGACTCTCTCTGCCTATTGGTCTATTTTCCCTCCCTCAGT
GGCGGTCGAGGACAAACTCTACGCGGACTTGCCAGTACGCTTCGTGAGCAAGGGCGAGGAGCTGTTCACC
GGGGTGGTGCCCATCCTGGTCGAGCTGGACGGCGACGTAAACGGCCACAAGTTCAGCGTGTCCGGCGAGG
GCGAGGGCGACGCCACCTACGGCAAGCTGACCCTGAAGTTCATCTGCACCACCGGCAAGCTGCCCGTGCC
CTGGCCCACCCTCGTGACCACCCTGACCTACGGCGTGCAGTGCTTTAGCCGCTACCCCGACCACCTGAAG
CAGCACGACTTCTTCAAGAGTGCAATGCCCGAAGGCTACGTCCAGGAGCGCACCATCTTCTTCAAGGACG
ACGGCAACTACAAGACCCGCGCCGAGGTGAAGTTCGAGGGCGACACCCTGGTGAACCGCATCGAGCTGAA
GGGCATCGACTTCAAGGAGGACGGCAACATCCTGGGGCACAAGCTGGAGTACAACTACAACAGCCACAAC
GTCTATATCACCGCCGACAAGCAGAAGAACGGCATCAAGGTGAACTTCAAGATCCGCCACAACATCGAGG
ACGGCAGCGTGCAGCTCGCCGACCACTACCAGCAGAACACCCCCATCGGCGACGGCCCCGTGCTGCTGCC
CGACAACCACTACCTGAGCACCCAGTCCGCCCTGAGCAAAGACCCCAACGAGAAGCGCGATCATATGGTC
CTGCTGGAGTTCGTGACCGCCGCCGGGATCACTCTCGGCACCGACGAGCTGTACAAGTAACCGGTCGCCA
CCATGGTGAGCAAGGGCGAGGAGAATAACATGGCCATCATCAAGGAGTTCATGCGCTTCAAGGTGCGCAT
GGAGGGCTCCGTGAACGGCCACGAGTTCGAGATCGAGGGCGAGGGCGAGGGCCGCCCCTACGAGGGCACC
CAGACCGCCAAGCTGAAGGTGACCAAGGGTGGCCCCCTGCCCTTCGCCTGGGACATCCTAACCCCCAACT
TCACCTACGGCTCCAAGGCCTACGTGAAGCACCCCGCCGACATCCCCGACTACTTGAAGCTGTCCTTCCC
CGAGGGCTTCAAGTGGGAGCGCGTGATGAACTTCGAGGACGGCGGCGTGGTGACCGTGACCCAGGACTCC
TCCCTGCAGGACGGCGAGTTCATCTACAAGGTGAAGCTGCGCGGCACCAACTTCCCCTCCGACGGCCCCG
TAATGCAGAAGAAGACCATGGGCTGGGAGGCCTCCTCCGAGCGGATGTACCCCGAGGACGGCGCCCTGAA
GGGCGAGATCAAGATGAGGCTGAAGCTGAAGGACGGCGGCCACTACGACGCTGAGGTCAAGACCACCTAC
AAGGCCAAGAAGCCCGTGCAGCTGCCCGGCGCCTACATCGTCGGCATCAAGTTGGACATCACCTCCCACA
ACGAGGACTACACCATCGTGGAACTGTACGAACGCGCCGAGGGCCGCCACTCCACCGGCGGCATGGACGA
GCTGTATAAGTAAGCGGCCGCGACTCTAGATCATAATCAGCCATACCACATTTGTAGAGGTTTTACTTGC
TTTAAAAAACCTCCCACACCTCCCCCTGAACCTGAAACATAAAATGAATGCAATTGTTGTTGTTAACTTG
TTTATTGCAGCTTATAATGGTTACAAATAAAGCAATAGCATCACAAATTTCACAAATAAAGCATTTTTTT
CACTGCATTCTAGTTGTGGTTTGTCCAAACTCATCAATGTATCTTAAGGCGTAAATTGTAAGCGTTAATA
TTTTGTTAAAATTCGCGTTAAATTTTTGTTAAATCAGCTCATTTTTTAACCAATAGGCCGAAATCGGCAA
AATCCCTTATAAATCAAAAGAATAGACCGAGATAGGGT
[37 nt withheld, positions 3329-3365]
AAAGAACGTGGACTCCAACGTCAAAGG
[49 nt withheld, positions 3393-3441]
T
[91 nt withheld, positions 3443-3533]
G
[124 nt withheld, positions 3535-3658]
CAGGTGGCACTTTTCGGGGAAATGTGCGCGGAACCCCTATTTGTTTATTTTTCTAAATACATTCAAATAT
GTATCCGCTCATGAGACAATAACCCTGATAAATGCTTCAATAATATTGAAAAAGGAAGAGTCCTGAGGCG
GAAAGAACCAGCTGTGGAATGTGTGTCAGTTAGGGTGTGGAAAGTCCCCAGGCTCCCCAGCAGGCAGAAG
TATGCAAAGCATGCATCTCAATTAGTCAGCAACCAGGTGTGGAAAGTCCCCAGGCTCCCCAGCAGGCAGA
AGTATGCAAAGCATGCATCTCAATTAGTCAGCAACCATAGTCCCGCCCCTAACTCCGCCCATCCCGCCCC
TAACTCCGCCCAGTTCCGCCCATTCTCCGCCCCATGGCTGACTAATTTTTTTTATTTATGCAGAGGCCGA
GGCCGCCTCGGCCTCTGAGCTATTCCAGAAGTAGTGAGGAGGCTTTTTTGGAGGCCTAGGCTTTTGCAAA
GATCGATCAAGAGACAGGATGAGGATCGTTTCGCATGATTGAACAAGATGGATTGCACGCAGGTTCTCCG
GCCGCTTGGGTGGAGAGGCTATTCGGCTATGACTGGGCACAACAGACAATCGGCTGCTCTGATGCCGCCG
TGTTCCGGCTGTCAGCGCAGGGGCGCCCGGTTCTTTTTGTCAAGACCGACCTGTCCGGTGCCCTGAATGA
ACTGCAAGACGAGGCAGCGCGGCTATCGTGGCTGGCCACGACGGGCGTTCCTTGCGCAGCTGTGCTCGAC
GTTGTCACTGAAGCGGGAAGGGACTGGCTGCTATTGGGCGAAGTGCCGGGGCAGGATCTCCTGTCATCTC
ACCTTGCTCCTGCCGAGAAAGTATCCATCATGGCTGATGCAATGCGGCGGCTGCATACGCTTGATCCGGC
TACCTGCCCATTCGACCACCAAGCGAAACATCGCATCGAGCGAGCACGTACTCGGATGGAAGCCGGTCTT
GTCGATCAGGATGATCTGGACGAAGAGCATCAGGGGCTCGCGCCAGCCGAACTGTTCGCCAGGCTCAAGG
CGAGCATGCCCGACGGCGAGGATCTCGTCGTGACCCATGGCGATGCCTGCTTGCCGAATATCATGGTGGA
AAATGGCCGCTTTTCTGGATTCATCGACTGTGGCCGGCTGGGTGTGGCGGACCGCTATCAGGACATAGCG
TTGGCTACCCGTGATATTGCTGAAGAGCTTGGCGGCGAATGGGCTGACCGCTTCCTCGTGCTTTACGGTA
TCGCCGCTCCCGATTCGCAGCGCATCGCCTTCTATCGCCTTCTTGACGAGTTCTTCTGAGCGGGACTCTG
GGGTTCGAAATGACCGACCAAGCGACGCCCAACCTGCCATCACGAGATTTCGATTCCACCGCCGCCTTCT
ATGAAAGGTTGGGCTTCGGAATCGTTTTCCGGGACGCCGGCTGGATGATCCTCCAGCGCGGGGATCTCAT
GCTGGAGTTCTTCGCCCACCCTAGGGGGAGGCTAACTGAAACACGGAAGGAGACAATACCGGAAGGAACC
CGCGCTATGACGGCAATAAAAAGACAGAATAAAACGCACGGTGTTGGGTCGTTTGTTCATAAACGCGGGG
TTCGGTCCCAGGGCTGGCACTCTGTCGATACCCCACCGAGACCCCATTGGGGCCAATACGCCCGCGTTTC
TTCCTTTTCCCCACCCCACCCCCCAAGTTCGGGTGAAGGCCCAGGGCTCGCAGCCAACGTCGGGGCGGCA
GGCCCTGCCATAGCCTCAGGTTACTCATATATACTTTAGATTGATTTAAAACTTCATTTTTAATTTAAAA
GGATCTAGGTGAAGATCCTTTTTGATAATCTCATGACCAAAATCCCTTAACGTGAGTTTTCGTTCCACTG
AGCGTCAGACCCCGTAGAAAAGATCAAAGGATCTTCTTGAGATCCTTTTTTTCTGCGCGTAATCTGCTGC
TTGCAAACAAAAAAACCACCGCTACCAGCGGTGGTTTGTTTGCCGGATCAAGAGCTACCAACTCTTTTTC
CGAAGGTAACTGGCTTCAGCAGAGCGCAGATACCAAATACTGTTCTTCTAGTGTAGCCGTAGTTAGGCCA
CCACTTCAAGAACTCTGTAGCACCGCCTACATACCTCGCTCTGCTAATCCTGTTACCAGTGGCTGCTGCC
AGTGGCGATAAGTCGTGTCTTACCGGGTTGGACTCAAGACGATAGTTACCGGATAAGGCGCAGCGGTCGG
GCTGAACGGGGGGTTCGTGCACACAGCCCAGCTTGGAGCGAACGACCTACACCGAACTGAGATACCTACA
GCGTGAGCTATGAGAAAGCGCCACGCTTCCCGAAGGGAGAAAGGCGGACAGGTATCCGGTAAGCGGCAGG
GTCGGAACAGGAGAGCGCACGAGGGAGCTTCCAGGGGGAAACGCCTGGTATCTTTATAGTCCTGTCGGGT
TTCGCCACCTCTGACTTGAGCGTCGATTTTTGTGATGCTCGTCAGGGGGGCGGAGCCTATGGAAAAACGC
CAGCAACGCGGCCTTTTTACGGTTCCTGGCCTTTTGCTGGCCTTTTGCTCACATGTTCTTTCCTGCGTTA
TCCCCTGATTCTGTGGATAACCGTATTACCGCCATGCAT
Features (pLannotate 1.2.2; 17 found; start..end, strand, type, name):
     61..364     +  enhancer       CMV enhancer: human cytomegalovirus immediate early enhancer
    365..568     +  promoter       CMV promoter: human cytomegalovirus (CMV) immediate early promoter
    591..614     +  misc_feature   MCS (fragment): multiple cloning site
    619..729     +  CDS            HBB (fragment): HBB_GORGO - Experimental evidence at protein level: Swiss-Prot protein existence level 1. Involved in oxygen transport from the lung to the various peripheral tissues. From Gorilla gorilla gorilla (Western lowland gorilla).
    713..796     +  intron         chimeric intron (fragment): chimera between introns from human β-globin and immunoglobulin heavy chain genes
   1514..2230    +  CDS            EGFP: the original enhanced GFP (Yang et al., 1996) mammalian codon-optimized
   2243..2950    +  CDS            mStrawberry: mStrawberry is a basic (constitutively fluorescent) red fluorescent protein published in 2004, derived from Discosoma sp.. It is reported to be a somewhat slowly-maturing monomer with low acid sensitivity.
   2969..3052    +  CDS            large T antigen (fragment): large T antigen from SV40 (simian virus 40)
   3075..3196    +  polyA_signal   SV40 poly(A) signal: SV40 polyadenylation signal
   3230..3658    -  rep_origin     f1 ori (sequence partly withheld): f1 bacteriophage origin of replication; arrow indicates direction of (+) strand synthesis
   3685..3789    +  promoter       AmpR promoter: bla
   3791..4148    +  promoter       SV40 promoter: SV40 enhancer and early promoter
   4183..4977    +  CDS            NeoR/KanR: aminoglycoside phosphotransferase from Tn5; aph(3')-II (or nptII); confers resistance to neomycin, kanamycin, and G418 (Geneticin®)
   4998..5150    +  CDS            ble (fragment): BLE_KLEPN - Experimental evidence at protein level: Swiss-Prot protein existence level 1. Binding protein with a strong affinity to the bleomycin family of antibiotics. Binds to CL990; an antimitotic-antibiotic compound. From Klebsiella pneumoniae.
   5209..5256    +  polyA_signal   HSV TK poly(A) signal: herpes simplex virus thymidine kinase polyadenylation signal (Cole and Stacy, 1985)
   5347..5363    -  polyA_signal   bGH poly(A) signal (fragment): bovine growth hormone polyadenylation signal
   5585..6173    +  rep_origin     ori: high-copy-number ColE1/pMB1/pBR322/pUC origin of replication
