[The description below was written by a language model from this plasmid's Addgene catalogue record and pLannotate feature annotations shown in this document.]
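Description:
pFlare9A-Plekha5E10 WT is a mammalian expression plasmid that serves as a fluorescent splicing minigene reporter for alternative exon 10 of mouse Plekha5. It is built on the pFlare9A backbone (about 6.3 kb in the sequenced record). It replicates in E. coli from a high-copy ColE1/pUC-type origin and also carries an f1 origin. A single Tn5 NeoR/KanR gene sits behind tandem bacterial (bla) and SV40 early promoters and ends in an HSV TK polyadenylation signal. This one gene therefore gives kanamycin resistance in bacteria and G418 selection in mammalian cells.

The reporter transcription unit is driven by the CMV immediate-early enhancer and promoter. It begins with a β-globin-derived exon fragment and part of a globin-type intron. Downstream lie EGFP and then a red fluorescent protein coding sequence annotated as mStrawberry, followed by a short SV40 large T antigen fragment and the SV40 poly(A) signal. The 551 bp wild-type Plekha5 insert was cloned between EcoRI and BamHI. It is not annotated in the feature table, but it presumably occupies the unannotated gap between the globin intron fragment and EGFP.

The record does not spell out the reporter logic. In dual-fluorescence minigenes of this kind, inclusion or skipping of the test exon determines which of the two downstream fluorescent proteins is translated, so the green-to-red ratio reports exon usage in transfected cells. The stated purpose is to assay Plekha5 exon 10 alternative splicing. The associated study concerns neuron-specific splicing programmes and the regulator PTBP2 in axonogenesis. The "WT" label implies that this plasmid is the reference for comparison with mutated versions, although no such variants are described in the record.
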