Addgene plasmid #209576: pFlare9A-Plekha5E10 WT
Purpose: minigene construct for Plekha5 E10 alternative splicing
Depositing lab: Sika Zheng. Depositing organization: University of California, Riverside. Publication: Axonogenesis Is Coordinated by Neuron-Specific Alternative Splicing Programming and Splicing Regulator PTBP2. Zhang M, Ergin V, Lin L, Stork C, Chen L, Zheng S. Neuron. 2019 Feb 20;101(4):690-706.e10. doi: 10.1016/j.neuron.2019.01.022. Epub 2019 Feb 4. PubMed 30733148.
Backbone
  Vector backbone: pFlare9A
  Vector type: Mammalian Expression
  Selectable markers: Neomycin (select with G418)
Growth in bacteria
  Bacterial resistance: Kanamycin, 50 μg/mL
  Growth temperature: 37°C
  Growth strain: DH5alpha
  Copy number: High Copy
Gene/Insert
  Gene/Insert name: Plekha5 (alt name: Pepp2; AMH-Cre; Ayu21-9; 2810431N21Rik; Gt(pU21)9Imeg; Tg(AMH-cre)1Flor)
  Species: M. musculus (mouse)
  Insert size (bp): 551
  Entrez Gene: Plekha5 (a.k.a. 2810431N21Rik, AMH-Cre, Ayu21-9, Gt(pU21)9Imeg, Pepp2, Tg(AMH-cre)1Flor)
  Promoter: CMV
  Cloning method: Restriction Enzyme; 5′ cloning site EcoRI (not destroyed); 3′ cloning site BamHI (not destroyed)
  Sequencing primers: 5′ pflare 593 forward: TAGCGCTACCGGACTCAGAT; 3′ pflare 1103 reverse: TGGTGCAGATGAACTTCAGG
Terms and licenses: Academic/Nonprofit Terms; Industry Terms: Not Available to Industry
How to cite: pFlare9A-Plekha5E10 WT was a gift from Sika Zheng (Addgene plasmid # 209576 ; http://n2t.net/addgene:209576 ; RRID:Addgene_209576)
